Addgene plasmid #195784: pENTR223-BZLF2
Purpose: Gateway Entry Clone of Epstein-Barr virus BZLF2
Depositing lab: Eric Johannsen. Depositing organization: Brigham and Women's Hospital. Publication: Epstein-Barr virus and virus human protein interaction maps. Calderwood MA, Venkatesan K, Xing L, Chase MR, Vazquez A, Holthaus AM, Ewence AE, Li N, Hirozane-Kishikawa T, Hill DE, Vidal M, Kieff E, Johannsen E. Proc Natl Acad Sci U S A. 2007 May 1;104(18):7606-11. doi: 10.1073/pnas.0702332104. Epub 2007 Apr 19. PubMed 17446270.
Backbone
  Vector backbone: pENTR223.1
  Backbone manufacturer: Invitrogen
  Backbone size w/o insert (bp): 2875
  Vector type: Gateway Entry Vector
Growth in bacteria
  Bacterial resistance: Spectinomycin, 50 μg/mL
  Growth temperature: 37°C
  Growth strain: DH5alpha
  Copy number: High Copy
Gene/Insert
  Gene/Insert name: BZLF2
  Species: Epstein-Barr virus
  Entrez Gene: BZLF2 (a.k.a. HHV4_BZLF2)
  Cloning method: Gateway Cloning
Terms and licenses: Academic/Nonprofit Terms; Industry Terms: Not Available to Industry
How to cite: pENTR223-BZLF2 was a gift from Eric Johannsen (Addgene plasmid # 195784 ; http://n2t.net/addgene:195784 ; RRID:Addgene_195784)
