[The description below was written by a language model from this plasmid's Addgene catalogue record and pLannotate feature annotations shown in this document.]
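Description:
pENTR223-BZLF2 is a Gateway entry clone built on the Invitrogen pENTR223.1 backbone, carrying the Epstein-Barr virus BZLF2 open reading frame. It is a small bacterial plasmid (about 3.5 kb in the sequenced record) maintained at high copy in E. coli through a ColE1/pUC-type origin. Selection is with spectinomycin, conferred by the aadA aminoglycoside adenylyltransferase gene (SmR). A fragment of the class 1 integron Pc promoter lies upstream of this gene. The annotation also picks up short fragments of an RSF origin, lacI, lacZα and a gentamicin resistance gene; these appear to be backbone remnants rather than functional elements.

The insert matches gp42 of EBV strain B95-8. The annotation describes soluble gp42 as binding HLA class II complexes and inhibiting class II-restricted antigen presentation to T cells. The coding sequence sits directly between two attL recombination sites, called attL3 and attL2 by the annotation software. This arrangement lets LR Clonase transfer the ORF into any compatible attR-containing destination vector. The rrnB T1 and T2 terminators lie upstream of the cassette and insulate it from read-through transcription. A T7 promoter sits just outside the downstream att site and points back toward the insert, so it is in antisense orientation relative to the ORF.

The entry clone has no promoter positioned to express BZLF2, so it serves as a shuttle and archival source for the ORF rather than an expression construct. The associated publication concerns EBV–EBV and EBV–human protein interaction maps, which suggests the clone belongs to a viral ORF collection meant for transfer into interaction-screening or expression vectors. The record does not say whether the native stop codon is retained.
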