Features (pLannotate 1.2.2; 13 found; start..end, strand, type, name):
      1..129     +  rep_origin     RSF ori (fragment): Plasmids containing the RSF 1030 origin of replication can be propagated in E. coli cells that contain additional plasmids with compatible origins.
    131..223     +  CDS            lacI (fragment): lac repressor; lacI; The lac repressor binds to the lac operator to inhibit transcription in E. coli. This inhibition can be relieved by adding lactose or isopropyl-β-D-thiogalactopyranoside (IPTG).
    278..305     -  terminator     rrnB T2 terminator: transcription terminator T2 from the E. coli rrnB gene
    437..480     +  terminator     rrnB T1 terminator: Escherichia coli rrnB; transcription terminator T1 from the E. coli rrnB gene
    527..563     -  CDS            lacZα (fragment): LacZα fragment of β-galactosidase; lacZ fragment
    580..675     +  protein_bind   attL3: mutant version of attL; recombination site for the Gateway® LR reaction LR Clonase™
    678..1346    +  CDS            GP42_EBVB9: Experimental evidence at protein level: Swiss-Prot protein existence level 1. Soluble gp42 inhibits HLA class II-restricted antigen presentation to T-cells through binding to immature and mature HLA class II complexes. From Epstein-Barr virus (strain B95-8) (HHV-4) (Human herpesvirus 4).
   1346..1444    -  protein_bind   attL2: mutant version of attL; recombination site for the Gateway® LR reaction LR Clonase™
   1462..1480    -  promoter       T7 promoter: promoter for bacteriophage T7 RNA polymerase
   1670..1693    +  promoter       Pc promoter (fragment): intI1 (promoter lies within the coding sequence); class 1 integron promoter
   1869..1925    +  CDS            GmR (fragment): gentamycin acetyltransferase; aacC1; confers resistance to gentamycin
   1932..2723    +  CDS            SmR: aminoglycoside adenylyltransferase (Murphy, 1985); aadA; confers resistance to spectinomycin and streptomycin
   2816..3404    +  rep_origin     ori: high-copy-number ColE1/pMB1/pBR322/pUC origin of replication
>Addgene plasmid #195784 | pENTR223-BZLF2 | addgene full sequence | sequence record 385587 | Addgene NGS Result
CTCACATGTTCTTTCCTGCGTTATCCCCTGATTCTGTGGATAACCGTATTACCGCCTTTGAGTGAGCTGA
TACCGCTCGCCGCAGCCGAACGACCGAGCGCAGCGAGTCAGTGAGCGAGGAAGCGGAAGAGCGCCCAATA
CGCAAACCGCCTCTCCCCGCGCGTTGGCCGATTCATTAATGCAGCTGGCACGACAGGTTTCCCGACTGGA
AAGCGGGCAGTGAGCGCAACGCAATTAATACGCGTACCGCTAGCCAGGAAGAGTTTGTAGAAACGCAAAA
AGGCCATCCGTCAGGATGGCCTTCTGCTTAGTTTGATGCCTGGCAGTTTATGGCGGGCGTCCTGCCCGCC
ACCCTCCGGGCCGTTGCTTCACAACGTTCAAATCCGCTCCCGGCGGATTTGTCCTACTCAGGAGAGCGTT
CACCGACAAACAACAGATAAAACGAAAGGCCCAGTCTTCCGACTGAGCCTTTCGTTTTATTTGATGCCTG
GCAGTTCCCTACTCTCGCGTTAACGCTAGCATGGATGTTTTCCCAGTCACGACGTTGTAAAACGACGGCC
AGTCTTAAGCTCGGGCCCCAAATAATGATTTTATTTTGACTGATAGTGACCTGTTCGTTGCAACAAATTG
ATGAGCAATGCTTTTTTATAATGCCAACTTTGTACAAAAAAGTTGGCATGGTTTCATTTAAGCAGGTGAG
GGTGCCATTGTTTACCGCCATCGCACTTGTTATTGTTCTACTCCTGGCATACTTTTTGCCACCCAGGGTA
AGAGGAGGAGGGCGGGTGGCAGCCGCGGCCATCACCTGGGTACCCAAACCAAATGTAGAGGTCTGGCCGG
TGGATCCTCCACCGCCGGTTAACTTTAACAAGACGGCCGAGCAGGAGTATGGGGACAAAGAGGTAAAACT
GCCACATTGGACACCCACCCTGCACACATTTCAGGTACCCCAAAACTATACCAAAGCTAACTGTACATAC
TGCAACACCAGAGAATACACATTTTCATATAAAGGATGCTGTTTTTATTTCACCAAAAAGAAGCACACCT
GGAATGGGTGTTTCCAAGCCTGTGCAGAGCTATATCCATGCACTTATTTTTATGGGCCAACGCCCGATAT
TCTACCTGTGGTAACTAGAAATCTGAATGCCATTGAGTCCCTTTGGGTCGGGGTGTACAGGGTGGGAGAA
GGGAACTGGACATCATTAGATGGGGGGACTTTTAAGGTTTATCAAATTTTTGGCTCTCATTGTACATATG
TCAGCAAATTTAGTACAGTTCCAGTCTCACACCATGAGTGTTCATTCCTTAAACCATGTTTATGTGTCAG
TCAAAGATCAAATAGCCCAACTTTCTTGTACAAAGTTGGCATTATAAGAAAGCATTGCTTATCAATTTGT
TGCAACGAACAGGTCACTATCAGTCAAAATAAAATCATTATTTGCCATCCAGCTGATATCCCCTATAGTG
AGTCGTATTACATGGTCATAGCTGTTTCCTGGCAGCTCTGGCCCGTGTCTCAAAATCTCTGATGTTACAT
TGCACAAGATAAAAATATATCATCATGCCTCCTCTAGACCAGCCAGGACAGAAATGCCTCGACTTCGCTG
CTACCCAAGGTTGCCGGGTGACGCACACCGTGGAAACGGATGAAGGCACGAACCCAGTGGACATAAGCCT
GTTCGGTTCGTAAGCTGTAATGCAAGTAGCGTATGCGCTCACGCAACTGGTCCAGAACCTTGACCGAACG
CAGCGGTGGTAACGGCGCAGTGGCGGTTTTCATGGCTTGTTATGACTGTTTTTTTGGGGTACAGTCTATG
CCTCGGGCATCCAAGCAGCAAGCGCGTTACGCCGTGGGTCGATGTTTGATGTTATGGAGCAGCAACGATG
TTACGCAGCAGGGCAGTCGCCCTAAAACAAAGTTAAACATTATGAGGGAAGCGGTGATCGCCGAAGTATC
GACTCAACTATCAGAGGTAGTTGGCGTCATCGAGCGCCATCTCGAACCGACGTTGCTGGCCGTACATTTG
TACGGCTCCGCAGTGGATGGCGGCCTGAAGCCACACAGTGATATTGATTTGCTGGTTACGGTGACCGTAA
GGCTTGATGAAACAACGCGGCGAGCTTTGATCAACGACCTTTTGGAAACTTCGGCTTCCCCTGGAGAGAG
CGAGATTCTCCGCGCTGTAGAAGTCACCATTGTTGTGCACGACGACATCATTCCGTGGCGTTATCCAGCT
AAGCGCGAACTGCAATTTGGAGAATGGCAGCGCAATGACATTCTTGCAGGTATCTTCGAGCCAGCCACGA
TCGACATTGATCTGGCTATCTTGCTGACAAAAGCAAGAGAACATAGCGTTGCCTTGGTAGGTCCAGCGGC
GGAGGAACTCTTTGATCCGGTTCCTGAACAGGATCTATTTGAGGCGCTAAATGAAACCTTAACGCTATGG
AACTCGCCGCCCGACTGGGCTGGCGATGAGCGAAATGTAGTGCTTACGTTGTCCCGCATTTGGTACAGCG
CAGTAACCGGCAAAATCGCGCCGAAGGATGTCGCTGCCGACTGGGCAATGGAGCGCCTGCCGGCCCAGTA
TCAGCCCGTCATACTTGAAGCTAGACAGGCTTATCTTGGACAAGAAGAAGATCGCTTGGCCTCGCGCGCA
GATCAGTTGGAAGAATTTGTCCACTACGTGAAAGGCGAGATCACCAAGGTAGTCGGCAAATAACCCTCGA
GCCACCCATGACCAAAATCCCTTAACGTGAGTTACGCGTCGTTCCACTGAGCGTCAGACCCCGTAGAAAA
GATCAAAGGATCTTCTTGAGATCCTTTTTTTCTGCGCGTAATCTGCTGCTTGCAAACAAAAAAACCACCG
CTACCAGCGGTGGTTTGTTTGCCGGATCAAGAGCTACCAACTCTTTTTCCGAAGGTAACTGGCTTCAGCA
GAGCGCAGATACCAAATACTGTTCTTCTAGTGTAGCCGTAGTTAGGCCACCACTTCAAGAACTCTGTAGC
ACCGCCTACATACCTCGCTCTGCTAATCCTGTTACCAGTGGCTGCTGCCAGTGGCGATAAGTCGTGTCTT
ACCGGGTTGGACTCAAGACGATAGTTACCGGATAAGGCGCAGCGGTCGGGCTGAACGGGGGGTTCGTGCA
CACAGCCCAGCTTGGAGCGAACGACCTACACCGAACTGAGATACCTACAGCGTGAGCTATGAGAAAGCGC
CACGCTTCCCGAAGGGAGAAAGGCGGACAGGTATCCGGTAAGCGGCAGGGTCGGAACAGGAGAGCGCACG
AGGGAGCTTCCAGGGGGAAACGCCTGGTATCTTTATAGTCCTGTCGGGTTTCGCCACCTCTGACTTGAGC
GTCGATTTTTGTGATGCTCGTCAGGGGGGCGGAGCCTATGGAAAAACGCCAGCAACGCGGCCTTTTTACG
GTTCCTGGCCTTTTGCTGGCCTTTTG
